Addgene plasmid #75643: CDK6 gRNA (BRDN0001145692)
Purpose: 3rd generation lentiviral gRNA plasmid targeting human CDK6
Depositing lab: John Doench & David Root. Depositing organization: Broad Institute. Publication: Optimized sgRNA design to maximize activity and minimize off-target effects of CRISPR-Cas9. Doench JG, Fusi N, Sullender M, Hegde M, Vaimberg EW, Donovan KF, Smith I, Tothova Z, Wilen C, Orchard R, Virgin HW, Listgarten J, Root DE. Nat Biotechnol. 2016 Jan 18. doi: 10.1038/nbt.3437. PubMed 26780180.
Backbone
  Vector backbone: lentiGuide-Puro
  Backbone manufacturer: Zhang Lab (Addgene plasmid # 52963)
  Vector type: Mammalian Expression, Lentiviral, CRISPR
  Selectable markers: Puromycin
Growth in bacteria
  Bacterial resistance: Ampicillin, 100 μg/mL
  Growth temperature: 37°C
  Growth strain: DH5alpha
  Copy number: High Copy
Gene/Insert
  Gene/Insert name: CDK6 (alt names: CDK6; NM_001145306.1)
  gRNA/shRNA sequence: CATTGCAGGTCGTCACGCTG
  Species: H. sapiens (human)
  Entrez Gene: CDK6 (a.k.a. MCPH12, PLSTIRE)
  Promoter: hU6
  Cloning method: Unknown
  Sequencing primers: 5′ U6-F; 3′ pS2-R
Terms and licenses: Academic/Nonprofit Terms; Industry Terms: Not Available to Industry
Depositor comments: The gRNA was designed to target the following Genbank reference sequence(s): NM_001145306.1,NM_001259.6. Note that this plasmid does NOT contain Cas9. It should be used in conjunction with lentiCas9-Blast (Addgene #52962) or otherwise with cell lines already expressing Cas9. Browse the full kinome gRNA library at http://www.addgene.org/pooled-library/broadgpp-human-kinome/ or visit http://www.broadinstitute.org/rnai/public/ for detailed protocols and information.
How to cite: CDK6 gRNA (BRDN0001145692) was a gift from John Doench & David Root (Addgene plasmid # 75643 ; http://n2t.net/addgene:75643 ; RRID:Addgene_75643)
