[The description below was written by a language model from this plasmid's Addgene catalogue record and pLannotate feature annotations shown in this document.]
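Description:
CDK6 gRNA (BRDN0001145692) is a third-generation lentiviral CRISPR guide plasmid built on the lentiGuide-Puro backbone, carrying a single guide RNA directed against human CDK6 (cyclin-dependent kinase 6). The guide was designed against two CDK6 reference transcripts and belongs to a human kinome gRNA collection. In bacteria the roughly 8.3 kb plasmid is maintained at high copy through a ColE1/pUC-type origin and selected with ampicillin via the β-lactamase gene. An f1 origin, an SV40 origin and remnants of lac and phage promoter sequences are also annotated in the backbone.

The transfer cassette is framed by an RSV promoter fused to a truncated HIV-1 5' LTR, which makes genomic RNA production Tat-independent, and a self-inactivating ΔU3 3' LTR followed by an SV40 polyadenylation signal. Between them lie the Ψ packaging signal with a gag fragment, the Rev response element for Rev-dependent nuclear export, and a cPPT/CTS that aids nuclear import of the reverse-transcribed genome. The human U6 RNA polymerase III promoter drives the CDK6 spacer joined to the Streptococcus pyogenes Cas9 gRNA scaffold. Downstream, the EF-1α core promoter with its intron A expresses puromycin N-acetyltransferase for selection of transduced mammalian cells, with a WPRE enhancing transcript expression.

The plasmid does not encode Cas9, so it is meant to be used with a separate Cas9 lentiviral vector or in cells that already express Cas9. Typical use is packaging into lentivirus, puromycin selection of transduced cells, and Cas9-mediated disruption of CDK6 for loss-of-function studies.
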