Features (pLannotate 1.2.2; 29 found; start..end, strand, type, name):
     14..80      +  CDS            small t antigen (fragment): SV40 (simian virus 40) small t antigen
    106..317     +  promoter       EF-1α core promoter: core promoter for human elongation factor EF-1α
    318..1256    +  intron         EF-1α intron A: intron upstream of the start codon of human EF-1α
   1278..1877    +  CDS            PuroR (fragment): puromycin N-acetyltransferase; pac from Streptomyces; confers resistance to puromycin
   1893..2481    +  misc_feature   WPRE: woodchuck hepatitis virus posttranscriptional regulatory element
   2532..2551    +  misc_feature   cPPT/CTS (fragment): central polypurine tract and central termination sequence of HIV-1
   2553..2786    +  LTR            3' LTR (ΔU3): self-inactivating 3' long terminal repeat (LTR) from HIV-1
   2864..2985    +  polyA_signal   SV40 poly(A) signal: SV40 polyadenylation signal
   3025..3160    +  rep_origin     SV40 ori: SV40 origin of replication
   3181..3199    -  promoter       T7 promoter: promoter for bacteriophage T7 RNA polymerase
   3207..3362    +  CDS            lacZα (fragment): LacZα fragment of β-galactosidase; lacZ fragment
   3367..3795    +  rep_origin     f1 ori (sequence partly withheld): f1 bacteriophage origin of replication; arrow indicates direction of (+) strand synthesis
   3848..3952    +  promoter       AmpR promoter: bla
   3953..4813    +  CDS            AmpR: β-lactamase; bla; confers resistance to ampicillin, carbenicillin, and related antibiotics
   4984..5572    +  rep_origin     ori: high-copy-number ColE1/pMB1/pBR322/pUC origin of replication
   5755..5847    +  CDS            lacI (fragment): lac repressor; lacI; The lac repressor binds to the lac operator to inhibit transcription in E. coli. This inhibition can be relieved by adding lactose or isopropyl-β-D-thiogalactopyranoside (IPTG).
   5860..5881    +  protein_bind   CAP binding site: CAP binding activates transcription in the presence of cAMP. E. coli catabolite activator protein
   5896..5926    +  promoter       lac promoter: promoter for the E. coli lac operon
   5934..5950    +  protein_bind   lac operator: The lac repressor binds to the lac operator to inhibit transcription in E. coli. This inhibition can be relieved by adding lactose or isopropyl-β-D-thiogalactopyranoside (IPTG). lac repressor encoded by lacI
   5995..6013    +  promoter       T3 promoter: promoter for bacteriophage T3 RNA polymerase
   6041..6267    +  promoter       RSV promoter: Rous sarcoma virus enhancer/promoter
   6268..6448    +  LTR            5' LTR (truncated): truncated 5' long terminal repeat (LTR) from HIV-1
   6495..6620    +  misc_feature   HIV-1 Ψ: packaging signal of human immunodeficiency virus type 1
   6604..6967    +  CDS            HIV-1 gag (fragment): gag protein from human immunodeficiency virus 1; gag
   7113..7346    +  misc_feature   RRE: The Rev response element (RRE) of HIV-1 allows for Rev-dependent mRNA export from the nucleus to the cytoplasm.
   7723..7749    +  CDS            Rev (fragment): human immunodeficiency virus 1 (HIV-1) Rev protein; rev; enhances nuclear export of unspliced and incompletely spliced viral mRNAs
   7753..7993    +  promoter       U6 promoter: RNA polymerase III promoter for human U6 snRNA
   8023..8098    +  misc_RNA       gRNA scaffold: guide RNA scaffold for the Streptococcus pyogenes CRISPR/Cas9 system
   8154..8271    +  misc_feature   cPPT/CTS: central polypurine tract and central termination sequence of HIV-1
>Addgene plasmid #75643 | CDK6 gRNA (BRDN0001145692) | addgene full sequence | sequence record 184280 | Addgene Assembled Sequence
CCCGGGTGCAAAGATGGATAAAGTTTTAAACAGAGAGGAATCTTTGCAGCTAATGGACCTTCTAGGTCTT
GAAAGGAGTGGGAATTGGCTCCGGTGCCCGTCAGTGGGCAGAGCGCACATCGCCCACAGTCCCCGAGAAG
TTGGGGGGAGGGGTCGGCAATTGATCCGGTGCCTAGAGAAGGTGGCGCGGGGTAAACTGGGAAAGTGATG
TCGTGTACTGGCTCCGCCTTTTTCCCGAGGGTGGGGGAGAACCGTATATAAGTGCAGTAGTCGCCGTGAA
CGTTCTTTTTCGCAACGGGTTTGCCGCCAGAACACAGGTAAGTGCCGTGTGTGGTTCCCGCGGGCCTGGC
CTCTTTACGGGTTATGGCCCTTGCGTGCCTTGAATTACTTCCACCTGGCTGCAGTACGTGATTCTTGATC
CCGAGCTTCGGGTTGGAAGTGGGTGGGAGAGTTCGAGGCCTTGCGCTTAAGGAGCCCCTTCGCCTCGTGC
TTGAGTTGAGGCCTGGCCTGGGCGCTGGGGCCGCCGCGTGCGAATCTGGTGGCACCTTCGCGCCTGTCTC
GCTGCTTTCGATAAGTCTCTAGCCATTTAAAATTTTTGATGACCTGCTGCGACGCTTTTTTTCTGGCAAG
ATAGTCTTGTAAATGCGGGCCAAGATCTGCACACTGGTATTTCGGTTTTTGGGGCCGCGGGCGGCGACGG
GGCCCGTGCGTCCCAGCGCACATGTTCGGCGAGGCGGGGCCTGCGAGCGCGGCCACCGAGAATCGGACGG
GGGTAGTCTCAAGCTGGCCGGCCTGCTCTGGTGCCTGGCCTCGCGCCGCCGTGTATCGCCCCGCCCTGGG
CGGCAAGGCTGGCCCGGTCGGCACCAGTTGCGTGAGCGGAAAGATGGCCGCTTCCCGGCCCTGCTGCAGG
GAGCTCAAAATGGAGGACGCGGCGCTCGGGAGAGCGGGCGGGTGAGTCACCCACACAAAGGAAAAGGGCC
TTTCCGTCCTCAGCCGTCGCTTCATGTGACTCCACGGAGTACCGGGCGCCGTCCAGGCACCTCGATTAGT
TCTCGAGCTTTTGGAGTACGTCGTCTTTAGGTTGGGGGGAGGGGTTTTATGCGATGGAGTTTCCCCACAC
TGAGTGGGTGGAGACTGAAGTTAGGCCAGCTTGGCACTTGATGTAATTCTCCTTGGAATTTGCCCTTTTT
GAGTTTGGATCTTGGTTCATTCTCAAGCCTCAGACAGTGGTTCAAAGTTTTTTTCTTCCATTTCAGGTGT
CGTGACGTACGGCCACCATGACCGAGTACAAGCCCACGGTGCGCCTCGCCACCCGCGACGACGTCCCCAG
GGCCGTACGCACCCTCGCCGCCGCGTTCGCCGACTACCCCGCCACGCGCCACACCGTCGATCCGGACCGC
CACATCGAGCGGGTCACCGAGCTGCAAGAACTCTTCCTCACGCGCGTCGGGCTCGACATCGGCAAGGTGT
GGGTCGCGGACGACGGCGCCGCCGTGGCGGTCTGGACCACGCCGGAGAGCGTCGAAGCGGGGGCGGTGTT
CGCCGAGATCGGCCCGCGCATGGCCGAGTTGAGCGGTTCCCGGCTGGCCGCGCAGCAACAGATGGAAGGC
CTCCTGGCGCCGCACCGGCCCAAGGAGCCCGCGTGGTTCCTGGCCACCGTCGGAGTCTCGCCCGACCACC
AGGGCAAGGGTCTGGGCAGCGCCGTCGTGCTCCCCGGAGTGGAGGCGGCCGAGCGCGCCGGGGTGCCCGC
CTTCCTGGAGACCTCCGCGCCCCGCAACCTCCCCTTCTACGAGCGGCTCGGCTTCACCGTCACCGCCGAC
GTCGAGGTGCCCGAAGGACCGCGCACCTGGTGCATGACCCGCAAGCCCGGTGCCTGAACGCGTTAAGTCG
ACAATCAACCTCTGGATTACAAAATTTGTGAAAGATTGACTGGTATTCTTAACTATGTTGCTCCTTTTAC
GCTATGTGGATACGCTGCTTTAATGCCTTTGTATCATGCTATTGCTTCCCGTATGGCTTTCATTTTCTCC
TCCTTGTATAAATCCTGGTTGCTGTCTCTTTATGAGGAGTTGTGGCCCGTTGTCAGGCAACGTGGCGTGG
TGTGCACTGTGTTTGCTGACGCAACCCCCACTGGTTGGGGCATTGCCACCACCTGTCAGCTCCTTTCCGG
GACTTTCGCTTTCCCCCTCCCTATTGCCACGGCGGAACTCATCGCCGCCTGCCTTGCCCGCTGCTGGACA
GGGGCTCGGCTGTTGGGCACTGACAATTCCGTGGTGTTGTCGGGGAAATCATCGTCCTTTCCTTGGCTGC
TCGCCTGTGTTGCCACCTGGATTCTGCGCGGGACGTCCTTCTGCTACGTCCCTTCGGCCCTCAATCCAGC
GGACCTTCCTTCCCGCGGCCTGCTGCCGGCTCTGCGGCCTCTTCCGCGTCTTCGCCTTCGCCCTCAGACG
AGTCGGATCTCCCTTTGGGCCGCCTCCCCGCGTCGACTTTAAGACCAATGACTTACAAGGCAGCTGTAGA
TCTTAGCCACTTTTTAAAAGAAAAGGGGGGACTGGAAGGGCTAATTCACTCCCAACGAAGACAAGATCTG
CTTTTTGCTTGTACTGGGTCTCTCTGGTTAGACCAGATCTGAGCCTGGGAGCTCTCTGGCTAACTAGGGA
ACCCACTGCTTAAGCCTCAATAAAGCTTGCCTTGAGTGCTTCAAGTAGTGTGTGCCCGTCTGTTGTGTGA
CTCTGGTAACTAGAGATCCCTCAGACCCTTTTAGTCAGTGTGGAAAATCTCTAGCAGTACGTATAGTAGT
TCATGTCATCTTATTATTCAGTATTTATAACTTGCAAAGAAATGAATATCAGAGAGTGAGAGGAACTTGT
TTATTGCAGCTTATAATGGTTACAAATAAAGCAATAGCATCACAAATTTCACAAATAAAGCATTTTTTTC
ACTGCATTCTAGTTGTGGTTTGTCCAAACTCATCAATGTATCTTATCATGTCTGGCTCTAGCTATCCCGC
CCCTAACTCCGCCCATCCCGCCCCTAACTCCGCCCAGTTCCGCCCATTCTCCGCCCCATGGCTGACTAAT
TTTTTTTATTTATGCAGAGGCCGAGGCCGCCTCGGCCTCTGAGCTATTCCAGAAGTAGTGAGGAGGCTTT
TTTGGAGGCCTAGGGACGTACCCAATTCGCCCTATAGTGAGTCGTATTACGCGCGCTCACTGGCCGTCGT
TTTACAACGTCGTGACTGGGAAAACCCTGGCGTTACCCAACTTAATCGCCTTGCAGCACATCCCCCTTTC
GCCAGCTGGCGTAATAGCGAAGAGGCCCGCACCGATCGCCCTTCCCAACAGTTGCGCAGCCTGAATGGCG
AATGGG
[124 nt withheld, positions 3367-3490]
C
[91 nt withheld, positions 3492-3582]
A
[49 nt withheld, positions 3584-3632]
CCTTTGACGTTGGAGTCCACGTTCTTT
[37 nt withheld, positions 3660-3696]
ACCCTATCTCGGTCTATTCTTTTGATTTATAAGGGATTTTGCCGATTTCGGCCTATTGGTTAAAAAATGA
GCTGATTTAACAAAAATTTAACGCGAATTTTAACAAAATATTAACGCTTACAATTTAGGTGGCACTTTTC
GGGGAAATGTGCGCGGAACCCCTATTTGTTTATTTTTCTAAATACATTCAAATATGTATCCGCTCATGAG
ACAATAACCCTGATAAATGCTTCAATAATATTGAAAAAGGAAGAGTATGAGTATTCAACATTTCCGTGTC
GCCCTTATTCCCTTTTTTGCGGCATTTTGCCTTCCTGTTTTTGCTCACCCAGAAACGCTGGTGAAAGTAA
AAGATGCTGAAGATCAGTTGGGTGCACGAGTGGGTTACATCGAACTGGATCTCAACAGCGGTAAGATCCT
TGAGAGTTTTCGCCCCGAAGAACGTTTTCCAATGATGAGCACTTTTAAAGTTCTGCTATGTGGCGCGGTA
TTATCCCGTATTGACGCCGGGCAAGAGCAACTCGGTCGCCGCATACACTATTCTCAGAATGACTTGGTTG
AGTACTCACCAGTCACAGAAAAGCATCTTACGGATGGCATGACAGTAAGAGAATTATGCAGTGCTGCCAT
AACCATGAGTGATAACACTGCGGCCAACTTACTTCTGACAACGATCGGAGGACCGAAGGAGCTAACCGCT
TTTTTGCACAACATGGGGGATCATGTAACTCGCCTTGATCGTTGGGAACCGGAGCTGAATGAAGCCATAC
CAAACGACGAGCGTGACACCACGATGCCTGTAGCAATGGCAACAACGTTGCGCAAACTATTAACTGGCGA
ACTACTTACTCTAGCTTCCCGGCAACAATTAATAGACTGGATGGAGGCGGATAAAGTTGCAGGACCACTT
CTGCGCTCGGCCCTTCCGGCTGGCTGGTTTATTGCTGATAAATCTGGAGCCGGTGAGCGTGGGTCTCGCG
GTATCATTGCAGCACTGGGGCCAGATGGTAAGCCCTCCCGTATCGTAGTTATCTACACGACGGGGAGTCA
GGCAACTATGGATGAACGAAATAGACAGATCGCTGAGATAGGTGCCTCACTGATTAAGCATTGGTAACTG
TCAGACCAAGTTTACTCATATATACTTTAGATTGATTTAAAACTTCATTTTTAATTTAAAAGGATCTAGG
TGAAGATCCTTTTTGATAATCTCATGACCAAAATCCCTTAACGTGAGTTTTCGTTCCACTGAGCGTCAGA
CCCCGTAGAAAAGATCAAAGGATCTTCTTGAGATCCTTTTTTTCTGCGCGTAATCTGCTGCTTGCAAACA
AAAAAACCACCGCTACCAGCGGTGGTTTGTTTGCCGGATCAAGAGCTACCAACTCTTTTTCCGAAGGTAA
CTGGCTTCAGCAGAGCGCAGATACCAAATACTGTTCTTCTAGTGTAGCCGTAGTTAGGCCACCACTTCAA
GAACTCTGTAGCACCGCCTACATACCTCGCTCTGCTAATCCTGTTACCAGTGGCTGCTGCCAGTGGCGAT
AAGTCGTGTCTTACCGGGTTGGACTCAAGACGATAGTTACCGGATAAGGCGCAGCGGTCGGGCTGAACGG
GGGGTTCGTGCACACAGCCCAGCTTGGAGCGAACGACCTACACCGAACTGAGATACCTACAGCGTGAGCT
ATGAGAAAGCGCCACGCTTCCCGAAGGGAGAAAGGCGGACAGGTATCCGGTAAGCGGCAGGGTCGGAACA
GGAGAGCGCACGAGGGAGCTTCCAGGGGGAAACGCCTGGTATCTTTATAGTCCTGTCGGGTTTCGCCACC
TCTGACTTGAGCGTCGATTTTTGTGATGCTCGTCAGGGGGGCGGAGCCTATGGAAAAACGCCAGCAACGC
GGCCTTTTTACGGTTCCTGGCCTTTTGCTGGCCTTTTGCTCACATGTTCTTTCCTGCGTTATCCCCTGAT
TCTGTGGATAACCGTATTACCGCCTTTGAGTGAGCTGATACCGCTCGCCGCAGCCGAACGACCGAGCGCA
GCGAGTCAGTGAGCGAGGAAGCGGAAGAGCGCCCAATACGCAAACCGCCTCTCCCCGCGCGTTGGCCGAT
TCATTAATGCAGCTGGCACGACAGGTTTCCCGACTGGAAAGCGGGCAGTGAGCGCAACGCAATTAATGTG
AGTTAGCTCACTCATTAGGCACCCCAGGCTTTACACTTTATGCTTCCGGCTCGTATGTTGTGTGGAATTG
TGAGCGGATAACAATTTCACACAGGAAACAGCTATGACCATGATTACGCCAAGCGCGCAATTAACCCTCA
CTAAAGGGAACAAAAGCTGGAGCTGCAAGCTTAATGTAGTCTTATGCAATACTCTTGTAGTCTTGCAACA
TGGTAACGATGAGTTAGCAACATGCCTTACAAGGAGAGAAAAAGCACCGTGCATGCCGATTGGTGGAAGT
AAGGTGGTACGATCGTGCCTTATTAGGAAGGCAACAGACGGGTCTGACATGGATTGGACGAACCACTGAA
TTGCCGCATTGCAGAGATATTGTATTTAAGTGCCTAGCTCGATACATAAACGGGTCTCTCTGGTTAGACC
AGATCTGAGCCTGGGAGCTCTCTGGCTAACTAGGGAACCCACTGCTTAAGCCTCAATAAAGCTTGCCTTG
AGTGCTTCAAGTAGTGTGTGCCCGTCTGTTGTGTGACTCTGGTAACTAGAGATCCCTCAGACCCTTTTAG
TCAGTGTGGAAAATCTCTAGCAGTGGCGCCCGAACAGGGACTTGAAAGCGAAAGGGAAACCAGAGGAGCT
CTCTCGACGCAGGACTCGGCTTGCTGAAGCGCGCACGGCAAGAGGCGAGGGGCGGCGACTGGTGAGTACG
CCAAAAATTTTGACTAGCGGAGGCTAGAAGGAGAGAGATGGGTGCGAGAGCGTCAGTATTAAGCGGGGGA
GAATTAGATCGCGATGGGAAAAAATTCGGTTAAGGCCAGGGGGAAAGAAAAAATATAAATTAAAACATAT
AGTATGGGCAAGCAGGGAGCTAGAACGATTCGCAGTTAATCCTGGCCTGTTAGAAACATCAGAAGGCTGT
AGACAAATACTGGGACAGCTACAACCATCCCTTCAGACAGGATCAGAAGAACTTAGATCATTATATAATA
CAGTAGCAACCCTCTATTGTGTGCATCAAAGGATAGAGATAAAAGACACCAAGGAAGCTTTAGACAAGAT
AGAGGAAGAGCAAAACAAAAGTAAGACCACCGCACAGCAAGCGGCCGCTGATCTTCAGACCTGGAGGAGG
AGATATGAGGGACAATTGGAGAAGTGAATTATATAAATATAAAGTAGTAAAAATTGAACCATTAGGAGTA
GCACCCACCAAGGCAAAGAGAAGAGTGGTGCAGAGAGAAAAAAGAGCAGTGGGAATAGGAGCTTTGTTCC
TTGGGTTCTTGGGAGCAGCAGGAAGCACTATGGGCGCAGCGTCAATGACGCTGACGGTACAGGCCAGACA
ATTATTGTCTGGTATAGTGCAGCAGCAGAACAATTTGCTGAGGGCTATTGAGGCGCAACAGCATCTGTTG
CAACTCACAGTCTGGGGCATCAAGCAGCTCCAGGCAAGAATCCTGGCTGTGGAAAGATACCTAAAGGATC
AACAGCTCCTGGGGATTTGGGGTTGCTCTGGAAAACTCATTTGCACCACTGCTGTGCCTTGGAATGCTAG
TTGGAGTAATAAATCTCTGGAACAGATTTGGAATCACACGACCTGGATGGAGTGGGACAGAGAAATTAAC
AATTACACAAGCTTAATACACTCCTTAATTGAAGAATCGCAAAACCAGCAAGAAAAGAATGAACAAGAAT
TATTGGAATTAGATAAATGGGCAAGTTTGTGGAATTGGTTTAACATAACAAATTGGCTGTGGTATATAAA
ATTATTCATAATGATAGTAGGAGGCTTGGTAGGTTTAAGAATAGTTTTTGCTGTACTTTCTATAGTGAAT
AGAGTTAGGCAGGGATATTCACCATTATCGTTTCAGACCCACCTCCCAACCCCGAGGGGACCCAGAGAGG
GCCTATTTCCCATGATTCCTTCATATTTGCATATACGATACAAGGCTGTTAGAGAGATAATTAGAATTAA
TTTGACTGTAAACACAAAGATATTAGTACAAAATACGTGACGTAGAAAGTAATAATTTCTTGGGTAGTTT
GCAGTTTTAAAATTATGTTTTAAAATGGACTATCATATGCTTACCGTAACTTGAAAGTATTTCGATTTCT
TGGCTTTATATATCTTGTGGAAAGGACGAAACACCGCATTGCAGGTCGTCACGCTGGTTTTAGAGCTAGA
AATAGCAAGTTAAAATAAGGCTAGTCCGTTATCAACTTGAAAAAGTGGCACCGAGTCGGTGCTTTTTTAA
GCTTGGCGTAACTAGATCTTGAGACAAATGGCAGTATTCATCCACAATTTTAAAAGAAAAGGGGGGATTG
GGGGGTACAGTGCAGGGGAAAGAATAGTAGACATAATAGCAACAGACATACAAACTAAAGAATTACAAAA
ACAAATTACAAAAATTCAAAATTTTCGGGTTTATTACAGGGACAGCAGAGATCCACTTTGGCGCCGGCTC
GAGGGGG
