>Addgene plasmid #75643 | CDK6 gRNA (BRDN0001145692) | depositor partial sequence | sequence record 143103 | Target Sequence
CATTGCAGGTCGTCACGCTG
