>Addgene plasmid #75643 | CDK6 gRNA (BRDN0001145692) | addgene partial sequence | sequence record 184279 | hU6-F
ACGTAGAAAGTAATAATTTCTTGGGTAGTTTGCAGTTTTAAAATTATGTTTTAAAATGGACTATCATATG
CTTACCGTAACTTGAAAGTATTTCGATTTCTTGGCTTTATATATCTTGTGGAAAGGACGAAACACCGCAT
TGCAGGTCGTCACGCTGGTTTTAGAGCTAGAAATAGCAAGTTAAAATAAGGCTAGTCCGTTATCAACTTG
AAAAAGTGGCACCGAGTCGGTGCTTTTTTAAGCTTGGCGTAACTAGATCTTGAGACAAATGGCAGTATTC
ATCCACAATTTTAAAAGAAAAGGGGGGATTGGGGGGTACAGTGCAGGGGAAAGAATAGTAGACATAATAG
CAACAGACATACAAACTAAAGAATTACAAAAACAAATTACAAAAATTCAAAATTTTCGGGTTTATTACAG
GGACAGCAGAGATCCACTTTGGCGCCGGCTCGAGGGGGCCCGGGTGCAAAGATGGATAAAGTTTTAAACA
GAGAGGAATCTTTGCAGCTAATGGACCTTCTAGGTCTTGAAAGGAGTGGGAATTGGCTCCGGTGCCCGTC
AGTGGGCAGA
